Addgene plasmid #54897: mApple-Ezrin-N-14
Purpose: Localization: Focal Adhesions/Membrane, Excitation: 568, Emission: 592
Depositing lab: Michael Davidson. Depositing organization: Florida State University, Tallahassee.
Backbone
  Vector backbone: mApple-N1
  Backbone size w/o insert (bp): 4750
  Vector type: Mammalian Expression
  Selectable markers: Neomycin (select with G418)
Growth in bacteria
  Bacterial resistance: Kanamycin, 50 μg/mL
  Growth temperature: 37°C
  Growth strain: DH5alpha
  Copy number: High Copy
Gene/Insert
  Gene/Insert name: Ezrin (alt name: NM_003379.3)
  Species: H. sapiens (human)
  Entrez Gene: EZR (a.k.a. CVIL, CVL, HEL-S-105, VIL2)
  Promoter: CMV
  Tag / fusion protein: mApple (C terminal on backbone)
  Cloning method: Unknown
  Sequencing primers: 5′ CMV-F; 3′ SV40pA-R
Terms and licenses: Academic/Nonprofit Terms; Industry Terms: Not Available to Industry
Depositor comments: . Excitation = 568; Emission = 592
How to cite: mApple-Ezrin-N-14 was a gift from Michael Davidson (Addgene plasmid # 54897 ; http://n2t.net/addgene:54897 ; RRID:Addgene_54897)
