[The description below was written by a language model from this plasmid's Addgene catalogue record.]
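Description:
mApple-Ezrin-N-14 is a mammalian expression plasmid built on the mApple-N1 backbone (about 4.75 kb without the insert), an N1-style fluorescent protein fusion vector in which the gene of interest sits upstream of the fluorophore. It is maintained as a high-copy plasmid in E. coli under kanamycin selection. It also carries a neomycin resistance marker, so transfected mammalian cells can be selected with G418, for example to derive stable lines. No feature table accompanies the record, so the origin of replication and other backbone elements are not explicitly listed. The use of an SV40 polyA reverse sequencing primer implies that an SV40 polyadenylation signal lies downstream of the fusion cassette.

The payload is human ezrin (EZR, also known as VIL2 or cytovillin), expressed from the CMV promoter, which gives strong constitutive expression in most mammalian cell types. mApple, a monomeric red-orange fluorescent protein with excitation at 568 nm and emission at 592 nm, is fused to the C terminus of ezrin. The "N-14" in the name probably denotes the N1-type fusion orientation and a 14-residue linker between the two proteins, but the record does not state this. Ezrin belongs to the ERM family of proteins, which link the plasma membrane to the cortical actin cytoskeleton. Accordingly, the depositor gives the expected localization of the fusion as focal adhesions and membrane. The construct is intended as a localization marker for fluorescence imaging of these structures in transfected cells, and its red emission allows it to be combined with green or blue probes. The cloning method is recorded as unknown.
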