>Addgene plasmid #54897 | mApple-Ezrin-N-14 | depositor partial sequence | sequence record 85287 | insert sequence
GTGACGTCAGATCCGCTAGCGCCACCATGCCGAAACCAATCAATGTCCGAGTTACCACCATGGATGCAGA
GCTGGAGTTTGCAATCCAGCCAAATACAACTGGAAAACAGCTTTTTGATCAGGTGGTAAAGACTATCGGC
CTCCGGGAAGTGTGGTACTTTGGCCTCCACTATGTGGATAATAAAGGATTTCCTACCTGGCTGAAGCTGG
ATAAGAAGGTGTCTGCCCAGGAGGTCAGGAAGGAGAATCCCCTCCAGTTCAAGTTCCGGGCCAAGTTCTA
CCCTGAAGATGTGGCTGAGGAGCTCATCCAGGACATCACCCAGAAACTTTTCTTCCTCCAAGTGAAGGAA
GGAATCCTTAGCGATGAGATCTACTGCCCCCCTGAGACTGCCGTGCTCTTGGGGTCCTACGCTGTGCAGG
CCAAGTTTGGGGACTACAACAAAGAAGTGCACAAGTCTGGGTACCTCAGCTCTGAGCGGCTGATCCCTCA
AAGAGTGATGGACCAGCACAAACTTACCAGGGACCAGTGGGAGGACCGGATCCAGGTGTGGCATGCGGAA
CACCGTGGGATGCTCAAAGATAATGCTATGTTGGAATACCTGAAGATTGCTCAGGACCTGGAAATGTATG
GAATCAACTATTTCGAGATAAAAAACAAGAAAGGAACAGACCTTTGGCTTGGAGTTGATGCCCTTGGACT
GAATATTTATGAGAAAGATGATAAGTTAACCCCAAAGATTGGCTTTCCTTGGAGTGAAATCAGGAACATC
TCTTTCAATGACAAAAAGTTTGTCATTAAACCCATCGACAAGAAGGCACCTGACTTTGTGTTTTATGCCC
CACGTCTGAGAATCAACAAGCGGATCCTGCAGCTCTGCATGGGCAACCATGAGTTGTATATGCGCCGCAG
GAAGCCTGACACCATCGAGGTGCAGCAGATGAAGGCCCAGGCCCGGGAGGAGAAGCATCAGAAGCAGCTG
GAGCGGCAACAGCTGGAAACAGAGAAGAAAAGGAGAGAAACCGTGGAGAGAGAGAAAGAGCAGATGATGC
GCGAGAAGGAGGAGTTGATGCTGCGGCTGCAGGACTATGAGGAGAAGACAAAGAAGGCAGAGAGAGAGCT
CTCGGAGCAGATTCAGAGGGCCCTGCAGCTGGAGGAGGAGAGGAAGCGGGCACAGGAGGAGGCCGAGCGC
CTAGAGGCTGACCGTATGGCTGCACTGCGGGCTAAGGAGGAGCTGGAGAGACAGGCGGTGGATCAGATAA
AGAGCCAGGAGCAGCTGGCTGCGGAGCTTGCAGAATACACTGCCAAGATTGCCCTCCTGGAAGAGGCGCG
GAGGCGCAAGGAGGATGAAGTTGAAGAGTGGCAGCACAGGGCCAAAGAAGCCCAGGATGACCTGGTGAAG
ACCAAGGAGGAGCTGCACCTGGTGATGACAGCACCCCCGCCCCCACCACCCCCCGTGTACGAGCCGGTGA
GCTACCATGTCCAGGAGAGCTTGCAGGATGAGGGCGCAGAGCCCACGGGCTACAGCGCGGAGCTGTCTAG
TGAGGGCATCCGGGATGACCGCAATGAGGAGAAGCGCATCACTGAGGCAGAGAAGAACGAGCGTGTGCAG
CGGCAGCTGCTGACGCTGAGCAGCGAGCTGTCCCAGGCCCGAGATGAGAATAAGAGGACCCACAATGACA
TCATCCACAACGAGAACATGAGGCAAGGCCGGGACAAGTACAAGACGCTGCGGCAGATCCGGCAGGGCAA
CACCAAGCAGCGCATCGACGAGTTCGAGGCCCTGGCATCCGGCGGTAGCGGCGGTGGCAGCGGACCGGTC
GCCACCATGGTGAGCAAGGGCGAGGAGAATAACATGGCCATCATCAAGGAGTTCATGCGCTTCAAGGTGC
ACATGGAGGGCTCCGTGAACGGCCACGAGTTCGAGATCGAGGGCGAGGGCGAGGGCCGCCCCTACGAGGC
CTTTCAGACCGCTAAGCTGAAGGTGACCAAGGGTGGCCCCCTGCCCTTCGCCTGGGACATCCTGTCCCCT
CAGTTCATGTACGGCTCCAAGGTCTACATTAAGCACCCAGCCGACATCCCCGACTACTTCAAGCTGTCCT
TCCCCGAGGGCTTCAGGTGGGAGCGCGTGATGAACTTCGAGGACGGCGGCATTATTCACGTTAACCAGGA
CTCCTCCCTGCAGGACGGCGTGTTCATCTACAAGGTGAAGCTGCGCGGCACCAACTTCCCCTCCGACGGC
CCCGTAATGCAGAAGAAGACCATGGGCTGGGAGGCCTCCGAGGAGCGGATGTACCCCGAGGACGGCGCCC
TGAAGAGCGAGATCAAGAAGAGGCTGAAGCTGAAGGACGGCGGCCACTACGCCGCCGAGGTCAAGACCAC
CTACAAGGCCAAGAAGCCCGTGCAGCTGCCCGGCGCCTACATCGTCGACATCAAGTTGGACATCGTGTCC
CACAACGAGGACTACACCATCGTGGAACAGTACGAACGCGCCGAGGGCCGCCACTCCACCGGCGGCATGG
ACGAGCTGTACAAGTAAGCGGCCGCGACTCTAGATCATAATCAG
