>Addgene plasmid #54897 | mApple-Ezrin-N-14 | addgene partial sequence | sequence record 96835 | Mombaerts mRFPup 5'-GTGGCCGTTCACGGAGCCCTCCATG-3'
GATGGCCATGTTATTCTCCTCGCCCTTGCTCACCATGGTGGCGACCGGTCCGCTGCCACCGCCGCTACCG
CCGGATGCCAGGGCCTCGAACTCGTCGATGCGCTGCTTGGTGTTGCCCTGCCGGATCTGCCGCAGCGTCT
TGTACTTGTCCCGGCCTTGCCTCATGTTCTCGTTGTGGATGATGTCATTGTGGGTCCTCTTATTCTCATC
TCGGGCCTGGGACAGCTCGCTGCTCAGCGTCAGCAGCTGCCGCTGCACACGCTCGTTCTTCTCTGCCTCA
GTGATGCGCTTCTCCTCATTGCGGTCATCCCGGATGCCCTCACTAGACAGCTCCGCGCTGTAGCCCGTGG
GCTCTGCGCCCTCATCCTGCAAGCTCTCCTGGACATGGTAGCTCACCGGCTCGTACACGGGGGGTGGTGG
GGGCGGGGGTGCTGTCATCACCAGGTGCAGCTCCTCCTTGGTCTTCACCAGGTCATCCTGGGCTTCTTTG
GCCCTGTGCTGCCACTCTTCAACTTCATCCTCCTTGCGCCTCCGCGCCTCTTCCAGGAGGGCAATCTTGG
CAGTGTATTCTGCAAGCTCCGCAGCCAGCTGCTCCTGGCTCTTTATCTGATCCACCGCCTGTCTCTCCAG
CTCCTCCTTAGCCCGCAGTGCAGCCATACGGTCAGCCTCTAGGCGCTCGGCCTCCTCCTGTGCCCGCTTC
CTCTCCTCCTCCAGCTGCAGGGCCCTCTGAATCTGCTCCGAGAGCTCTCTCTCTGCCTTCTTTGTCTTCT
CCTCATAGTCCTGCAGCCGCAGCATCAACTCCTCCTTCTCGCGCATCATCTGCTCTTTCTCTCTCTC
